Addgene plasmid #34826: pQTEV-EPSTI1
Depositing lab: Konrad Buessow. Depositing organization: Max Planck Institute for Molecular Genetics. Publication: Structural genomics of human proteins--target selection and generation of a public catalogue of expression clones. Bussow K, Scheich C, Sievert V, Harttig U, Schultz J, Simon B, Bork P, Lehrach H, Heinemann U. Microb Cell Fact. 2005 Jul 5;4:21. doi: 10.1186/1475-2859-4-21. PubMed 15998469.
Backbone
  Vector backbone: pQTEV
  Backbone size w/o insert (bp): 4700
  Vector type: Bacterial Expression
Growth in bacteria
  Bacterial resistance: Ampicillin, 100 μg/mL
  Growth temperature: 37°C
  Growth strain: Rosetta
  Copy number: Unknown
Gene/Insert
  Gene/Insert name: epithelial stromal interaction 1 (alt names: DKFZp667P0410; EPSTI1; PSFEp250C015)
  Species: H. sapiens (human)
  Insert size (bp): 648
  GenBank ID: CAD38599 DQ000580
  Entrez Gene: EPSTI1 (a.k.a. RP11-145J3.1, BRESI1)
  Tag / fusion protein: His (N terminal on backbone); TEV (N terminal on backbone)
  Cloning method: Restriction Enzyme; 5′ cloning site BamHI (not destroyed); 3′ cloning site NotI (not destroyed)
  Sequencing primers: 5′ TGAGCGGATAACAATTTCACACAG; 3′ GGCAACCGAGCGTTCTGAAC
Terms and licenses: Academic/Nonprofit Terms; Industry Terms: Not Available to Industry
Depositor comments: The vector pQTEV is derived from Qiagen pQE-2 and contains an inactive chloramphenicol resistance gene sequence. The Rosetta bacterial strain contains an additional plasmid. The second plasmid, pRARE, provides rare tRNAs for overexpression of recombinant proteins. It has 4694 bp and is chloramphenicol resistence.
How to cite: pQTEV-EPSTI1 was a gift from Konrad Buessow (Addgene plasmid # 34826 ; http://n2t.net/addgene:34826 ; RRID:Addgene_34826)
