[The description below was written by a language model from this plasmid's Addgene catalogue record and pLannotate feature annotations shown in this document.]
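Description:
pQTEV-EPSTI1 is a bacterial expression plasmid that produces human epithelial stromal interaction 1 (EPSTI1) as an N-terminally tagged recombinant protein in E. coli. The backbone, pQTEV (about 4.7 kb), is derived from the Qiagen vector pQE-2, and the complete construct is about 5.3 kb. It replicates from a ColE1/pMB1-type origin, with a pBR322 bom region and a rop fragment nearby, and is selected with ampicillin through the β-lactamase gene. A cat coding sequence with a partial cat promoter is annotated downstream of the expression cassette, but the depositor states that this chloramphenicol resistance sequence is inactive, so it should not be treated as a usable marker.

Expression is driven by the phage T5 promoter, which is recognised by E. coli RNA polymerase and is controlled by lac operator sequences. The plasmid carries its own lacI gene under the stronger lacIq promoter, giving repression that is relieved by IPTG. The open reading frame begins with a 7xHis affinity tag followed by a short element annotated as a capTEV fragment, corresponding to the TEV protease cleavage site that lets the tag be removed after purification. The 648 bp EPSTI1 insert was cloned between BamHI and NotI sites, both retained. The annotation matches it as a fragment of the Swiss-Prot protein, suggesting a partial coding region. Lambda t0 and rrnB T1 terminators follow the cassette.

The clone comes from a structural genomics effort that built a public catalogue of human protein expression clones. It is supplied in the Rosetta strain, which also carries the separate chloramphenicol-resistant pRARE plasmid supplying rare tRNAs to aid overexpression of human sequences.
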