Features (pLannotate 1.2.2; 18 found; start..end, strand, type, name):
     10..54      +  promoter       T5 promoter: bacteriophage T5 promoter for E. coli RNA polymerase, with embedded lac operator
     62..78      +  protein_bind   lac operator: The lac repressor binds to the lac operator to inhibit transcription in E. coli. This inhibition can be relieved by adding lactose or isopropyl-β-D-thiogalactopyranoside (IPTG). lac repressor encoded by lacI
    121..141     +  CDS            7xHis: 6xHis affinity tag
    165..185     +  CDS            capTEV™ (fragment): composite tag for in vivo biotinylation, TEV protease cleavage, and 6xHis tagging
    190..759     +  CDS            EPSTI1 (fragment): ESIP1_HUMAN - Experimental evidence at protein level: Swiss-Prot protein existence level 1. Plays a role in M1 macrophage polarization and is required for the proper regulation of gene expression during M1 versus M2 macrophage differentiation (By similarity). Might play a role in RELA/p65 and STAT1 phosphorylation and nuclear localization upon activation of macrophages (By similarity). From Homo sapiens (Human).
    805..899     +  terminator     lambda t0 terminator: transcription terminator from phage lambda
    914..942     +  promoter       cat promoter (fragment): promoter of the E. coli cat gene encoding chloramphenicol acetyltransferase
    943..1599    +  CDS            cat: CAT_ECOLX - Experimental evidence at protein level: Swiss-Prot protein existence level 1. This enzyme is an effector of chloramphenicol resistance in bacteria. From Escherichia coli. This protein is used as a marker in many commonly used cloning vectors, such as pACYC184.
   1667..1753    +  terminator     rrnB T1 terminator: Escherichia coli rrnB; transcription terminator T1 from the E. coli rrnB gene
   1776..1793    -  promoter       tet promoter (fragment): E. coli promoter for tetracycline efflux protein gene
   1812..1833    -  protein_bind   CAP binding site: CAP binding activates transcription in the presence of cAMP. E. coli catabolite activator protein
   1846..2928    -  CDS            lacI: lac repressor; lacI; The lac repressor binds to the lac operator to inhibit transcription in E. coli. This inhibition can be relieved by adding lactose or isopropyl-β-D-thiogalactopyranoside (IPTG).
   2929..3006    -  promoter       lacIq promoter: lacI (mutant); In the lacIq allele, a single base change in the promoter boosts expression of the lacI gene about 10-fold.
   3055..3096    +  CDS            rop (fragment): Rop protein, which maintains plasmids at low copy number; rop
   3198..3338    +  misc_feature   bom: basis of mobility region from pBR322
   3524..4112    -  rep_origin     ori: high-copy-number ColE1/pMB1/pBR322/pUC origin of replication
   4283..5143    -  CDS            AmpR: β-lactamase; bla; confers resistance to ampicillin, carbenicillin, and related antibiotics
   5144..5248    -  promoter       AmpR promoter: bla
>Addgene plasmid #34826 | pQTEV-EPSTI1 | depositor full sequence | sequence record 41903 | Author sequence
CTCGAGAAATCATAAAAAATTTATTTGCTTTGTGAGCGGATAACAATTATAATAGATTCAATTGTGAGCG
GATAACAATTTCACACAGAATTCATTAAAGAGGAGAAATTAACTATGAAACATCACCATCACCATCACCA
TAGCGATTACGACATCCCCACTACTGAGAATCTTTATTTTCAGGGATCCCAATCTAAATACAAGCAAAAG
CTAAAAAGAGAAGAATCTGTAAGAATCAAGAAGGAAGCTGAAGAAGCTGAACTCCAAAAAATGAAGGCAA
TTCAGAGAGAGAAGAGCAATAAACTGGAGGAGAAAAAAAGACTTCAAGAAAACCTTAGAAGAGAAGCATT
TAGAGAGCATCAGCAATACAAAACCGCTGAGTTCTTGAGCAAACTGAACACAGAGTCGCCAGACAGAAGT
GCCTGTCAAAGTGCTGTTTGTGGCCCACAATCCTCAACATGGAAACTTCCTATCCTGCCTAGGGATCACA
GCTGGGCCAGAAGCTGGGCTTACAGAGATTCTCTAAAGGCAGAAGAAAACAGAAAATTGCAAAAGATGAA
GGATGAACAACATCAAAAGAGTGAATTACTGGAACTGAAACGGCAGCAGCAAGAGCAAGAAAGAGCCAAA
ATCCACCAGACTGAACACAGGAGGGTAAATAATGCTTTTCTGGACCGACTCCAAGGCAAAAGTCAACCAG
GTGGCCTCGAGCAATCTGGAGGCTGTTGGAATATGAATAGCGGTAACAGCTGGGGTATATGAGCGGCCGC
TCGACCTGCAGCCAAGCTTAATTAGCTGAGCTTGGACTCCTGTTGATAGATCCAGTAATGACCTCAGAAC
TCCATCTGGATTTGTTCAGAACGCTCGGTTGCCGCCGGGCGTTTTTTATTGGTGAGAATCCAAGCTAGCT
TGGCGAGATTTTCAGGAGCTAAGGAAGCTAAAATGGAGAAAAAAATCACTGGATATACCACCGTTGATAT
ATCCCAATGGCATCGTAAAGAACATTTTGAGGCATTTCAGTCAGTTGCTCAATGTACCTATAACCAGACC
GTTCAGCTGGATATTACGGCCTTTTTAAAGACCGTAAAGAAAAATAAGCACAAGTTTTATCCGGCCTTTA
TTCACATTCTTGCCCGCCTGATGAATGCTCATCCGGAATTTCGTATGGCAATGAAAGACGGTGAGCTGGT
GATATGGGATAGTGTTCACCCTTGTTACACCGTTTTCCATGAGCAAACTGAAACGTTTTCATCGCTCTGG
AGTGAATACCACGACGATTTCCGGCAGTTTCTACACATATATTCGCAAGATGTGGCGTGTTACGGTGAAA
ACCTGGCCTATTTCCCTAAAGGGTTTATTGAGAATATGTTTTTCGTCTCAGCCAATCCCTGGGTGAGTTT
CACCAGTTTTGATTTAAACGTGGCCAATATGGACAACTTCTTCGCCCCCGTTTTCACCATGGGCAAATAT
TATACGCAAGGCGACAAGGTGCTGATGCCGCTGGCGATTCAGGTTCATCATGCCGTTTGTGATGGCTTCC
ATGTCGGCAGAATGCTTAATGAATTACAACAGTACTGCGATGAGTGGCAGGGCGGGGCGTAATTTTTTTA
AGGCAGTTATTGGTGCCCTTAAACGCCTGGGGTAATGACTCTCTAGCTTGAGGCATCAAATAAAACGAAA
GGCTCAGTCGAAAGACTGGGCCTTTCGTTTTATCTGTTGTTTGTCGGTGAACGCTCTCCTGAGTAGGACA
AATCCGCCCTCTAGATTACGTGCAGTCGATGATAAGCTGTCAAACATGAGAATTGTGCCTAATGAGTGAG
CTAACTTACATTAATTGCGTTGCGCTCACTGCCCGCTTTCCAGTCGGGAAACCTGTCGTGCCAGCTGCAT
TAATGAATCGGCCAACGCGCGGGGAGAGGCGGTTTGCGTATTGGGCGCCAGGGTGGTTTTTCTTTTCACC
AGTGAGACGGGCAACAGCTGATTGCCCTTCACCGCCTGGCCCTGAGAGAGTTGCAGCAAGCGGTCCACGC
TGGTTTGCCCCAGCAGGCGAAAATCCTGTTTGATGGTGGTTAACGGCGGGATATAACATGAGCTGTCTTC
GGTATCGTCGTATCCCACTACCGAGATATCCGCACCAACGCGCAGCCCGGACTCGGTAATGGCGCGCATT
GCGCCCAGCGCCATCTGATCGTTGGCAACCAGCATCGCAGTGGGAACGATGCCCTCATTCAGCATTTGCA
TGGTTTGTTGAAAACCGGACATGGCACTCCAGTCGCCTTCCCGTTCCGCTATCGGCTGAATTTGATTGCG
AGTGAGATATTTATGCCAGCCAGCCAGACGCAGACGCGCCGAGACAGAACTTAATGGGCCCGCTAACAGC
GCGATTTGCTGGTGACCCAATGCGACCAGATGCTCCACGCCCAGTCGCGTACCGTCTTCATGGGAGAAAA
TAATACTGTTGATGGGTGTCTGGTCAGAGACATCAAGAAATAACGCCGGAACATTAGTGCAGGCAGCTTC
CACAGCAATGGCATCCTGGTCATCCAGCGGATAGTTAATGATCAGCCCACTGACGCGTTGCGCGAGAAGA
TTGTGCACCGCCGCTTTACAGGCTTCGACGCCGCTTCGTTCTACCATCGACACCACCACGCTGGCACCCA
GTTGATCGGCGCGAGATTTAATCGCCGCGACAATTTGCGACGGCGCGTGCAGGGCCAGACTGGAGGTGGC
AACGCCAATCAGCAACGACTGTTTGCCCGCCAGTTGTTGTGCCACGCGGTTGGGAATGTAATTCAGCTCC
GCCATCGCCGCTTCCACTTTTTCCCGCGTTTTCGCAGAAACGTGGCTGGCCTGGTTCACCACGCGGGAAA
CGGTCTGATAAGAGACACCGGCATACTCTGCGACATCGTATAACGTTACTGGTTTCACATTCACCACCCT
GAATTGACTCTCTTCCGGGCGCTATCATGCCATACCGCGAAAGGTTTTGCACCATTCGATGGTGTCGGAA
TTTCGGGCAGCGTTGGGTCCTGGCCACGGGTGCGCATGATCTAGAGCTGCCTCGCGCGTTTCGGTGATGA
CGGTGAAAACCTCTGACACATGCAGCTCCCGGAGACGGTCACAGCTTGTCTGTAAGCGGATGCCGGGAGC
AGACAAGCCCGTCAGGGCGCGTCAGCGGGTGTTGGCGGGTGTCGGGGCGCAGCCATGACCCAGTCACGTA
GCGATAGCGGAGTGTATACTGGCTTAACTATGCGGCATCAGAGCAGATTGTACTGAGAGTGCACCACATG
CGGTGTGAAATACCGCACAGATGCGTAAGGAGAAAATACCGCATCAGGCGCTCTTCCGCTTCCTCGCTCA
CTGACTCGCTGCGCTCGGTCGTTCGGCTGCGGCGAGCGGTATCAGCTCACTCAAAGGCGGTAATACGGTT
ATCCACAGAATCAGGGGATAACGCAGGAAAGAACATGTGAGCAAAAGGCCAGCAAAAGGCCAGGAACCGT
AAAAAGGCCGCGTTGCTGGCGTTTTTCCATAGGCTCCGCCCCCCTGACGAGCATCACAAAAATCGACGCT
CAAGTCAGAGGTGGCGAAACCCGACAGGACTATAAAGATACCAGGCGTTTCCCCCTGGAAGCTCCCTCGT
GCGCTCTCCTGTTCCGACCCTGCCGCTTACCGGATACCTGTCCGCCTTTCTCCCTTCGGGAAGCGTGGCG
CTTTCTCATAGCTCACGCTGTAGGTATCTCAGTTCGGTGTAGGTCGTTCGCTCCAAGCTGGGCTGTGTGC
ACGAACCCCCCGTTCAGCCCGACCGCTGCGCCTTATCCGGTAACTATCGTCTTGAGTCCAACCCGGTAAG
ACACGACTTATCGCCACTGGCAGCAGCCACTGGTAACAGGATTAGCAGAGCGAGGTATGTAGGCGGTGCT
ACAGAGTTCTTGAAGTGGTGGCCTAACTACGGCTACACTAGAAGGACAGTATTTGGTATCTGCGCTCTGC
TGAAGCCAGTTACCTTCGGAAAAAGAGTTGGTAGCTCTTGATCCGGCAAACAAACCACCGCTGGTAGCGG
TGGTTTTTTTGTTTGCAAGCAGCAGATTACGCGCAGAAAAAAAGGATCTCAAGAAGATCCTTTGATCTTT
TCTACGGGGTCTGACGCTCAGTGGAACGAAAACTCACGTTAAGGGATTTTGGTCATGAGATTATCAAAAA
GGATCTTCACCTAGATCCTTTTAAATTAAAAATGAAGTTTTAAATCAATCTAAAGTATATATGAGTAAAC
TTGGTCTGACAGTTACCAATGCTTAATCAGTGAGGCACCTATCTCAGCGATCTGTCTATTTCGTTCATCC
ATAGTTGCCTGACTCCCCGTCGTGTAGATAACTACGATACGGGAGGGCTTACCATCTGGCCCCAGTGCTG
CAATGATACCGCGAGACCCACGCTCACCGGCTCCAGATTTATCAGCAATAAACCAGCCAGCCGGAAGGGC
CGAGCGCAGAAGTGGTCCTGCAACTTTATCCGCCTCCATCCAGTCTATTAATTGTTGCCGGGAAGCTAGA
GTAAGTAGTTCGCCAGTTAATAGTTTGCGCAACGTTGTTGCCATTGCTACAGGCATCGTGGTGTCACGCT
CGTCGTTTGGTATGGCTTCATTCAGCTCCGGTTCCCAACGATCAAGGCGAGTTACATGATCCCCCATGTT
GTGCAAAAAAGCGGTTAGCTCCTTCGGTCCTCCGATCGTTGTCAGAAGTAAGTTGGCCGCAGTGTTATCA
CTCATGGTTATGGCAGCACTGCATAATTCTCTTACTGTCATGCCATCCGTAAGATGCTTTTCTGTGACTG
GTGAGTACTCAACCAAGTCATTCTGAGAATAGTGTATGCGGCGACCGAGTTGCTCTTGCCCGGCGTCAAT
ACGGGATAATACCGCGCCACATAGCAGAACTTTAAAAGTGCTCATCATTGGAAAACGTTCTTCGGGGCGA
AAACTCTCAAGGATCTTACCGCTGTTGAGATCCAGTTCGATGTAACCCACTCGTGCACCCAACTGATCTT
CAGCATCTTTTACTTTCACCAGCGTTTCTGGGTGAGCAAAAACAGGAAGGCAAAATGCCGCAAAAAAGGG
AATAAGGGCGACACGGAAATGTTGAATACTCATACTCTTCCTTTTTCAATATTATTGAAGCATTTATCAG
GGTTATTGTCTCATGAGCGGATACATATTTGAATGTATTTAGAAAAATAAACAAATAGGGGTTCCGCGCA
CATTTCCCCGAAAAGTGCCACCTGACGTCTAAGAAACCATTATTATCATGACATTAACCTATAAAAATAG
GCGTATCACGAGGCCCTTTCGTCTTCAC
