>Addgene plasmid #34826 | pQTEV-EPSTI1 | addgene partial sequence | sequence record 60980 | pQE-Fwd 5'-CCCGAAAAGTGCCACCTG-3'
AAATAGGCGTATCACGAGGCCCTTTCGTCTTCACCTCGAGAAATCATAAAAAATTTATTTGCTTTGTGAG
CGGATAACAATTATAATAGATTCAATTGTGAGCGGATAACAATTTCACACAGAATTCATTAAAGAGGAGA
AATTAACTATGAAACATCACCATCACCATCACCATAGCGATTACGACATCCCCACTACTGAGAATCTTTA
TTTTCAGGGATCCCAATCTAAATACAAGCAAAAGCTAAAAAGAGAAGAATCTGTAAGAATCAAGAAGGAA
GCTGAAGAAGCTGAACTCCAAAAAATGAAGGCAATTCAGAGAGAGAAGAGCAATAAACTGGAGGAGAAAA
AAAGACTTCAAGAAAACCTTAGAAGAGAAGCATTTAGAGAGCATCAGCAATACAAAACCGCTGAGTTCTT
GAGCAAACTGAACACAGAGTCGCCAGACAGAAGTGCCTGTCAAAGTGCTGTTTGTGGCCCACAATCCTCA
ACATGGAAACTTCCTATCCTGCCTAGGGATCACAGCTGGGCCAGAAGCTGGGCTTACAGAGATTCTCTAA
AGGCAGAAGAAAACAGAAAATTGCAAAAGATGAAGGATGAACAACATCAAAAGAGTGAATTACTGGAACT
GAAACGGCAGCAGCAAGAGCAAGAAAGAGCCAAAATCCACCAGACTGAACACAGGAGGGTAAATAATGCT
TTTCTGGACCGACTCCAAGGCAAAAGTCAACCAGGTGGCCTCGAGCAATCTGGAGGCTGTTGGAATATGA
ATAGCGGTAACAGCTGGGGTATATGAGCGGCCGCTCGACCTGCAGCCAAGCTTAATTAGCTGAGCTTGGA
CTCCTGTTGATAGATCCAGTAATGACCTCAGAACTC
